Addgene plasmid #86078: GST-Rab8a-wt
Purpose: A bacterial expression plasmid encoding Rab8a wild type with N-terminus GST.
Depositing lab: Lei Lu. Depositing organization: Nanyang Technological University. Publication: A ternary complex comprising transportin1, Rab8 and the ciliary targeting signal directs proteins to ciliary membranes. Madugula V, Lu L. J Cell Sci. 2016 Oct 15;129(20):3922-3934. Epub 2016 Sep 15. 10.1242/jcs.194019 PubMed 27633000.
Backbone
  Vector backbone: pGEB
  Backbone manufacturer: Lu Lei (J Cell Sci. 2001)
  Backbone size w/o insert (bp): 5000
  Total vector size (bp): 5617
  Vector type: Bacterial Expression
Growth in bacteria
  Bacterial resistance: Ampicillin, 100 μg/mL
  Growth temperature: 37°C
  Growth strain: DH5alpha
  Copy number: Low Copy
Gene/Insert
  Gene/Insert name: hRab8A (alt name: ras-related protein Rab-8A)
  Species: H. sapiens (human)
  GenBank ID: NM_005370.4
  Entrez Gene: RAB8A (a.k.a. MEL, RAB8)
  Promoter: tac
  Tag / fusion protein: GST (N terminal on insert)
  Cloning method: Restriction Enzyme; 5′ cloning site EcoRI (not destroyed); 3′ cloning site BamHI (not destroyed)
  Sequencing primers: 5′ 5' GGCAAGCCACGTTTGGTG 3'; 3′ 5' GGAGCTGCATGTGTCAGAGG 3'
Resource information
  A portion of this plasmid was derived from a plasmid made by: The original Rab8a clone was from Mammalian Gene Collection (IMAGE:3547214)
Terms and licenses: Academic/Nonprofit Terms; Industry Terms: Not Available to Industry
How to cite: GST-Rab8a-wt was a gift from Lei Lu (Addgene plasmid # 86078 ; http://n2t.net/addgene:86078 ; RRID:Addgene_86078)
