[The description below was written by a language model from this plasmid's Addgene catalogue record and pLannotate feature annotations shown in this document.]
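Description:
GST-Rab8a-wt is a bacterial expression plasmid of about 5.6 kb, built on the pGEB backbone, for producing wild-type human Rab8A in E. coli as a fusion with glutathione S-transferase at its N-terminus. It replicates from a ColE1/pMB1-type origin and is selected through the β-lactamase (AmpR) gene, which confers ampicillin resistance. The catalogue lists it as low copy, although the annotation software labels the origin generically as a high-copy family. Only short fragments of rop and of the pBR322 bom region are detected.

The expression cassette consists of the tac promoter, a strong trp/lac hybrid, followed by a lac operator. This drives the Schistosoma japonicum GST coding sequence and then the RAB8A open reading frame, which was inserted between EcoRI and BamHI sites that remain intact. The automated annotation matched the insert to a canine Rab8A protein entry, but the catalogue identifies the gene as human, derived from a Mammalian Gene Collection clone. A plasmid-borne lacI gene with its own promoter supplies lac repressor, which keeps the tac promoter off until it is relieved by IPTG. The table also shows a leftover lac promoter/operator with a lacZα fragment and a small piece of an E. coli gene upstream of the tac promoter. These appear to be backbone remnants rather than functional parts of the payload.

Rab8A is a small GTPase that regulates polarized membrane trafficking. The GST tag allows the fusion to be captured on glutathione resin for purification or pull-down binding assays. This fits the associated study of a complex between transportin1, Rab8 and ciliary targeting signals, though the record does not spell out specific applications.
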