Features (pLannotate 1.2.2; 17 found; start..end, strand, type, name):
     15..603     +  rep_origin     ori: high-copy-number ColE1/pMB1/pBR322/pUC origin of replication
    789..840     -  misc_feature   bom (fragment): basis of mobility region from pBR322
    847..924     +  promoter       lacI promoter: lacI
    925..2007    +  CDS            lacI: lac repressor; lacI; The lac repressor binds to the lac operator to inhibit transcription in E. coli. This inhibition can be relieved by adding lactose or isopropyl-β-D-thiogalactopyranoside (IPTG).
   2020..2041    +  protein_bind   CAP binding site: CAP binding activates transcription in the presence of cAMP. E. coli catabolite activator protein
   2056..2086    +  promoter       lac promoter: promoter for the E. coli lac operon
   2094..2110    +  protein_bind   lac operator: The lac repressor binds to the lac operator to inhibit transcription in E. coli. This inhibition can be relieved by adding lactose or isopropyl-β-D-thiogalactopyranoside (IPTG). lac repressor encoded by lacI
   2130..2303    +  CDS            lacZα: LacZα fragment of β-galactosidase; lacZ fragment
   2567..2683    -  CDS            yciV (fragment): RNAAM_ECOLI - Also known as trpH From Escherichia coli (strain K12).
   2759..2787    +  promoter       tac promoter: strong E. coli promoter; hybrid between the trp and lac UV5 promoters
   2795..2811    +  protein_bind   lac operator: The lac repressor binds to the lac operator to inhibit transcription in E. coli. This inhibition can be relieved by adding lactose or isopropyl-β-D-thiogalactopyranoside (IPTG). lac repressor encoded by lacI
   2834..3487    +  CDS            GST26_SCHJA: Experimental evidence at protein level: Swiss-Prot protein existence level 1. GST isoenzymes appear to play a central role in the parasite detoxification system. Other functions are also suspected including a role in increasing the solubility of haematin in the parasite gut. From Schistosoma japonicum (Blood fluke).
   3518..4135    +  CDS            RAB8A: RAB8A_CANLF - Also known as MEL, RAB8. Experimental evidence at protein level: Swiss-Prot protein existence level 1. The small GTPases Rab are key regulators of intracellular membrane trafficking, from the formation of transport vesicles to their fusion with membranes. Rabs cycle between an inactive GDP-bound form and an active GTP-bound form that is able to recruit to membranes different sets of downstream effectors directly responsible for vesicle formation, movement, tethering and fusion. That Rab is involved in polarized vesicular trafficking and neurotransmitter release. Together with RAB
   4211..4250    +  CDS            rop (fragment): Rop protein, which maintains plasmids at low copy number; rop
   4352..4392    +  misc_feature   bom (fragment): basis of mobility region from pBR322
   4497..4601    +  promoter       AmpR promoter: bla
   4602..5462    +  CDS            AmpR: β-lactamase; bla; confers resistance to ampicillin, carbenicillin, and related antibiotics
>Addgene plasmid #86078 | GST-Rab8a-wt | addgene full sequence | sequence record 177994 | Addgene NGS Result
ATCAAAGGATCTTCTTGAGATCCTTTTTTTCTGCGCGTAATCTGCTGCTTGCAAACAAAAAAACCACCGC
TACCAGCGGTGGTTTGTTTGCCGGATCAAGAGCTACCAACTCTTTTTCCGAAGGTAACTGGCTTCAGCAG
AGCGCAGATACCAAATACTGTCCTTCTAGTGTAGCCGTAGTTAGGCCACCACTTCAAGAACTCTGTAGCA
CCGCCTACATACCTCGCTCTGCTAATCCTGTTACCAGTGGCTGCTGCCAGTGGCGATAAGTCGTGTCTTA
CCGGGTTGGACTCAAGACGATAGTTACCGGATAAGGCGCAGCGGTCGGGCTGAACGGGGGGTTCGTGCAC
ACAGCCCAGCTTGGAGCGAACGACCTACACCGAACTGAGATACCTACAGCGTGAGCTATGAGAAAGCGCC
ACGCTTCCCGAAGGGAGAAAGGCGGACAGGTATCCGGTAAGCGGCAGGGTCGGAACAGGAGAGCGCACGA
GGGAGCTTCCAGGGGGAAACGCCTGGTATCTTTATAGTCCTGTCGGGTTTCGCCACCTCTGACTTGAGCG
TCGATTTTTGTGATGCTCGTCAGGGGGGCGGAGCCTATGGAAAAACGCCAGCAACGCGGCCTTTTTACGG
TTCCTGGCCTTTTGCTGGCCTTTTGCTCACATGTTCTTTCCTGCGTTATCCCCTGATTCTGTGGATAACC
GTATTACCGCCTTTGAGTGAGCTGATACCGCTCGCCGCAGCCGAACGACCGAGCGCAGCGAGTCAGTGAG
CGAGGAAGCGGAAGAGCGCCTGATGCGGTATTTTCTCCTTACGCATCTGTGCGGTATTTCACACCGCATA
AATTCCGACACCATCGAATGGCGCAAAACCTTTCGCGGTATGGCATGATAGCGCCCGGAAGAGAGTCAAT
TCAGGGTGGTGAATGTGAAACCAGTAACGTTATACGATGTCGCAGAGTATGCCGGTGTCTCTTATCAGAC
CGTTTCCCGCGTGGTGAACCAGGCCAGCCACGTTTCTGCGAAAACGCGGGAAAAAGTGGAAGCGGCGATG
GCGGAGCTGAATTACATTCCCAACCGCGTGGCACAACAACTGGCGGGCAAACAGTCGTTGCTGATTGGCG
TTGCCACCTCCAGTCTGGCCCTGCACGCGCCGTCGCAAATTGTCGCGGCGATTAAATCTCGCGCCGATCA
ACTGGGTGCCAGCGTGGTGGTGTCGATGGTAGAACGAAGCGGCGTCGAAGCCTGTAAAGCGGCGGTGCAC
AATCTTCTCGCGCAACGCGTCAGTGGGCTGATCATTAACTATCCGCTGGATGACCAGGATGCCATTGCTG
TGGAAGCTGCCTGCACTAATGTTCCGGCGTTATTTCTTGATGTCTCTGACCAGACACCCATCAACAGTAT
TATTTTCTCCCATGAAGACGGTACGCGACTGGGCGTGGAGCATCTGGTCGCATTGGGTCACCAGCAAATC
GCGCTGTTAGCGGGCCCATTAAGTTCTGTCTCGGCGCGTCTGCGTCTGGCTGGCTGGCATAAATATCTCA
CTCGCAATCAAATTCAGCCGATAGCGGAACGGGAAGGCGACTGGAGTGCCATGTCCGGTTTTCAACAAAC
CATGCAAATGCTGAATGAGGGCATCGTTCCCACTGCGATGCTGGTTGCCAACGATCAGATGGCGCTGGGC
GCAATGCGCGCCATTACCGAGTCCGGGCTGCGCGTTGGTGCGGATATCTCGGTAGTGGGATACGACGATA
CCGAAGACAGCTCATGTTATATCCCGCCGTTAACCACCATCAAACAGGATTTTCGCCTGCTGGGGCAAAC
CAGCGTGGACCGCTTGCTGCAACTCTCTCAGGGCCAGGCGGTGAAGGGCAATCAGCTGTTGCCCGTCTCA
CTGGTGAAAAGAAAAACCACCCTGGCGCCCAATACGCAAACCGCCTCTCCCCGCGCGTTGGCCGATTCAT
TAATGCAGCTGGCACGACAGGTTTCCCGACTGGAAAGCGGGCAGTGAGCGCAACGCAATTAATGTAAGTT
AGCTCACTCATTAGGCACCCCAGGCTTTACACTTTATGCTTCCGGCTCGTATGTTGTGTGGAATTGTGAG
CGGATAACAATTTCACACAGGAAACAGCTATGACCATGATTACGGATTCACTGGCCGTCGTTTTACAACG
TCGTGACTGGGAAAACCCTGGCGTTACCCAACTTAATCGCCTTGCAGCACATCCCCCTTTCGCCAGCTGG
CGTAATAGCGAAGAGGCCCGCACCGATCGCCCTTCCCAACAGTTGCGCAGCCTGAATGGCGAATGGCGCT
TTGCCTGGTTTCCGGCACCAGAAGCGGTGCCGGAAAGCTGGCTGGAGTGCGATCTTCCTGAGGCCGATAC
TGTCGTCGTCCCCTCAAACTGGCAGATGCACGGTTACGATGCGCCCATCTACACCAACGTGACCTATCCC
ATTACGGTCAATCCGCCGTTTGTTCCCACGGAGAATCCGACGGGTTGTTACTCGCTCACATTTAATGTTG
ATGAAAGCTGGCTACAGGAAGGCCAGACGCGAATTATTTTTGATGGCGTTGGAATTAGCTTATCGACTGC
ACGGTGCACCAATGCTTCTGGCGTCAGGCAGCCATCGGAAGCTGTGGTATGGCTGTGCAGGTCGTAAATC
ACTGCATAATTCGTGTCGCTCAAGGCGCACTCCCGTTCTGGATAATGTTTTTTGCGCCGACATCATAACG
GTTCTGGCAAATATTCTGAAATGAGCTGTTGACAATTAATCATCGGCTCGTATAATGTGTGGAATTGTGA
GCGGATAACAATTTCACACAGGAAACAGTATTCATGTCCCCTATACTAGGTTATTGGAAAATTAAGGGCC
TTGTGCAACCCACTCGACTTCTTTTGGAATATCTTGAAGAAAAATATGAAGAGCATTTGTATGAGCGCGA
TGAAGGTGATAAATGGCGAAACAAAAAGTTTGAATTGGGTTTGGAGTTTCCCAATCTTCCTTATTATATT
GATGGTGATGTTAAATTAACACAGTCTATGGCCATCATACGTTATATAGCTGACAAGCACAACATGTTGG
GTGGTTGTCCAAAAGAGCGTGCAGAGATTTCAATGCTTGAAGGAGCGGTTTTGGATATTAGATACGGTGT
TTCGAGAATTGCATATAGTAAAGACTTTGAAACTCTCAAAGTTGATTTTCTTAGCAAGCTACCTGAAATG
CTGAAAATGTTCGAAGATCGTTTATGTCATAAAACATATTTAAATGGTGATCATGTAACCCATCCTGACT
TCATGTTGTATGACGCTCTTGATGTTGTTTTATACATGGACCCAATGTGCCTGGATGCGTTCCCAAAATT
AGTTTGTTTTAAAAAACGTATTGAAGCTATCCCACAAATTGATAAGTACTTGAAATCCAGCAAGTATATA
GCATGGCCTTTGCAGGGCTGGCAAGCCACGTTTGGTGGTGGCGACCATCCTCCAAAATCGGATCTGGTTC
CGCGTGGATCAGAATTCGCGAAGACCTACGATTACCTGTTCAAGCTGCTGCTGATCGGGGACTCGGGGGT
GGGGAAGACCTGTGTCCTGTTCCGCTTCTCCGAGGACGCCTTCAACTCCACTTTTATCTCCACCATAGGA
ATTGACTTTAAAATTAGGACCATAGAGCTCGATGGCAAGAGAATTAAACTGCAGATATGGGACACAGCCG
GTCAGGAACGGTTTCGGACGATCACAACGGCCTACTACAGGGGTGCAATGGGCATCATGCTGGTCTACGA
CATCACCAACGAGAAGTCCTTCGACAACATCCGGAACTGGATTCGCAACATTGAGGAGCACGCCTCTGCA
GACGTCGAAAAGATGATACTCGGGAACAAGTGTGATGTGAATGACAAGAGACAAGTTTCCAAGGAACGGG
GAGAAAAGCTGGCCCTCGACTATGGAATCAAGTTCATGGAGACCAGCGCGAAGGCCAACATCAATGTGGA
AAATGCATTTTTCACTCTCGCCAGAGATATCAAAGCAAAAATGGACAAAAAATTGGAAGGCAACAGCCCC
CAGGGGAGCAACCAGGGAGTCAAAATCACACCGGACCAGCAGAAGAGGAGCAGCTTTTTCCGATGTGTTC
TTCTGTAGGGATCCTTAACAATTCTAGACTCCATGGGTCGACTCGAGCTCAAGCTTAATTCATCGTGACT
GACTGACGATCTGCCTCGCGCGTTTCGGTGATGACGGTGAAAACCTCTGACACATGCAGCTCCCGGAGAC
GGTCACAGCTTGTCTGTAAGCGGATGCCGGGAGCAGACAAGCCCGTCAGGGCGCGTCAGCGGGTGTTGGC
GGGTGTCGGGGCGCAGCCATGACCCAGTCACGTAGCGATAGCGGAGTGTATAATTCTTGAAGACGAAAGG
GCCTCGTGATACGCCTATTTTTATAGGTTAATGTCATGATAATAATGGTTTCTTAGACGTCAGGTGGCAC
TTTTCGGGGAAATGTGCGCGGAACCCCTATTTGTTTATTTTTCTAAATACATTCAAATATGTATCCGCTC
ATGAGACAATAACCCTGATAAATGCTTCAATAATATTGAAAAAGGAAGAGTATGAGTATTCAACATTTCC
GTGTCGCCCTTATTCCCTTTTTTGCGGCATTTTGCCTTCCTGTTTTTGCTCACCCAGAAACGCTGGTGAA
AGTAAAAGATGCTGAAGATCAGTTGGGTGCACGAGTGGGTTACATCGAACTGGATCTCAACAGCGGTAAG
ATCCTTGAGAGTTTTCGCCCCGAAGAACGTTTTCCAATGATGAGCACTTTTAAAGTTCTGCTATGTGGCG
CGGTATTATCCCGTGTTGACGCCGGGCAAGAGCAACTCGGTCGCCGCATACACTATTCTCAGAATGACTT
GGTTGAGTACTCACCAGTCACAGAAAAGCATCTTACGGATGGCATGACAGTAAGAGAATTATGCAGTGCT
GCCATAACCATGAGTGATAACACTGCGGCCAACTTACTTCTGACAACGATCGGAGGACCGAAGGAGCTAA
CCGCTTTTTTGCACAACATGGGGGATCATGTAACTCGCCTTGATCGTTGGGAACCGGAGCTGAATGAAGC
CATACCAAACGACGAGCGTGACACCACGATGCCTGCAGCAATGGCAACAACGTTGCGCAAACTATTAACT
GGCGAACTACTTACTCTAGCTTCCCGGCAACAATTAATAGACTGGATGGAGGCGGATAAAGTTGCAGGAC
CACTTCTGCGCTCGGCCCTTCCGGCTGGCTGGTTTATTGCTGATAAATCTGGAGCCGGTGAGCGTGGGTC
TCGCGGTATCATTGCAGCACTGGGGCCAGATGGTAAGCCCTCCCGTATCGTAGTTATCTACACGACGGGG
AGTCAGGCAACTATGGATGAACGAAATAGACAGATCGCTGAGATAGGTGCCTCACTGATTAAGCATTGGT
AACTGTCAGACCAAGTTTACTCATATATACTTTAGATTGATTTAAAACTTCATTTTTAATTTAAAAGGAT
CTAGGTGAAGATCCTTTTTGATAATCTCATGACCAAAATCCCTTAACGTGAGTTTTCGTTCCACTGAGCG
TCAGACCCCGTAGAAAAG
